Addgene plasmid #104654: pUG-TP6
Purpose: (Empty Backbone) Level 1 cloning vector
Depositing lab: Marco Trujillo. Depositing organization: Leibniz Institute of Plant Biochemistry (IPB). Publication: UbiGate: a synthetic biology toolbox to analyse ubiquitination. Kowarschik K, Hoehenwarter W, Marillonnet S, Trujillo M. New Phytol. 2018 Mar;217(4):1749-1763. doi: 10.1111/nph.14900. Epub 2017 Nov 30. PubMed 29194629.
Backbone
  Vector backbone: pICH66323
  Backbone manufacturer: self-made
  Backbone size (bp): 2222
  Vector type: Synthetic Biology
  Selectable markers: LacZ alpha
Growth in bacteria
  Bacterial resistance: Ampicillin, 100 μg/mL
  Growth temperature: 37°C
  Growth strain: DH5alpha
  Copy number: High Copy
Gene/Insert
  Gene/Insert name: None
Terms and licenses: Academic/Nonprofit Terms; Industry Terms: Not Available to Industry
Depositor comments: Level 1 cloning vector for insertion of an N-terminal tag, defining position no.6 for cloning with BsaI
How to cite: pUG-TP6 was a gift from Marco Trujillo (Addgene plasmid # 104654 ; http://n2t.net/addgene:104654 ; RRID:Addgene_104654)
