[The description below was written by a language model from this plasmid's Addgene catalogue record, the feature table of its GenBank file and pLannotate feature annotations shown in this document.]
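Description:
pUG-TP6 is an empty Level 1 cloning vector from the UbiGate toolbox, a modular synthetic-biology system built for assembling constructs used to analyse ubiquitination. It is a small (about 2.7 kb) circular plasmid derived from the pICH66323 backbone and is maintained in E. coli through a high-copy ColE1/pUC-type origin of replication. Selection is by ampicillin resistance, provided by the bla (β-lactamase) gene under its own promoter. No gene or insert is carried. The two feature tables describe the same sequence with different start coordinates and agree on the main elements. The automated annotation additionally reports short lacI, ribosome-binding-site and bom fragments that look like backbone remnants rather than functional parts.

The functional core is a lacZα cassette comprising a CAP binding site, the lac promoter and operator, and the LacZ-alpha coding fragment with an embedded pUC18/19-type multiple cloning site, flanked by standard M13 sequencing primer sites. The record lists LacZ alpha as the screening marker. In Golden Gate-style vectors of this kind, the cassette serves as a replaceable dropout: BsaI-mediated assembly swaps it for the incoming modules, so correct clones can be told apart from the parental vector by blue/white screening in an α-complementing host. According to the depositor, this vector is intended for BsaI cloning of units that include an N-terminal tag, and it defines position 6 in the assembly scheme, which presumably sets where the finished unit sits in later higher-level assemblies. The BsaI sites and fusion overhangs themselves are not annotated in the feature tables, so their exact arrangement cannot be stated from the record.
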