LOCUS       Exported 2725 bp ds-DNA circular SYN 13-MAY-2021
DEFINITION  Level 1 cloning vector.
ACCESSION   .
VERSION     .
KEYWORDS    pUG-TP6
SOURCE      synthetic DNA construct
  ORGANISM  synthetic DNA construct
REFERENCE   1 (bases 1 to 2725)
  AUTHORS   Kowarschik K, Hoehenwarter W, Marillonnet S, Trujillo M
  TITLE     UbiGate: a synthetic biology toolbox to analyse ubiquitination.
  JOURNAL   New Phytol. 2018 Mar;217(4):1749-1763. doi: 10.1111/nph.14900. Epub
            2017 Nov 30.
  PUBMED    29194629
REFERENCE   2 (bases 1 to 2725)
  AUTHORS   .
  TITLE     Direct Submission
  JOURNAL   Exported May 13, 2021 from SnapGene Server 1.1.58
            http://www.snapgene.com
FEATURES             Location/Qualifiers
     source          1..2725
                     /organism="synthetic DNA construct"
                     /mol_type="other DNA"
     protein_bind    142..163
                     /label=CAP binding site
                     /bound_moiety="E. coli catabolite activator protein"
                     /note="CAP binding activates transcription in the presence
                     of cAMP."
     promoter        178..208
                     /label=lac promoter
                     /note="promoter for the E. coli lac operon"
     protein_bind    216..232
                     /label=lac operator
                     /bound_moiety="lac repressor encoded by lacI"
                     /note="The lac repressor binds to the lac operator to
                     inhibit transcription in E. coli. This inhibition can be
                     relieved by adding lactose or
                     isopropyl-beta-D-thiogalactopyranoside (IPTG)."
     primer_bind     221..243
                     /label=M13/pUC Reverse
                     /note="In lacZ gene"
     primer_bind     240..256
                     /label=M13 rev
                     /note="common sequencing primer, one of multiple similar
                     variants"
     primer_bind     240..256
                     /label=M13 Reverse
                     /note="In lacZ gene. Also called M13-rev"
     CDS             252..575
                     /codon_start=1
                     /gene="lacZ fragment"
                     /product="LacZ-alpha fragment of beta-galactosidase"
                     /label=lacZ-alpha
                     /translation="MTMITPSLHACRSTLEDPRVPSSNSLAVVLQRRDWENPGVTQLNR
                     LAAHPPFASWRNSEEARTDRPSQQLRSLNGEWRLMRYFLLTHLCGISHRIWCTLSTICS
                     DAA"
     misc_feature    269..325
                     /label=MCS
                     /note="pUC18/19 multiple cloning site"
     primer_bind     complement(326..343)
                     /label=M13 Forward
                     /note="In lacZ gene. Also called M13-F20 or M13 (-21)
                     Forward"
     primer_bind     complement(326..342)
                     /label=M13 fwd
                     /note="common sequencing primer, one of multiple similar
                     variants"
     primer_bind     complement(335..357)
                     /label=M13/pUC Forward
                     /note="In lacZ gene"
     primer_bind     complement(551..570)
                     /label=pRS-marker
                     /note="pRS vectors, use to sequence yeast selectable
                     marker"
     primer_bind     complement(710..728)
                     /label=pBRforEco
                     /note="pBR322 vectors, upsteam of EcoRI site, forward
                     primer"
     promoter        796..900
                     /gene="bla"
                     /label=AmpR promoter
     CDS             901..1761
                     /codon_start=1
                     /gene="bla"
                     /product="beta-lactamase"
                     /label=AmpR
                     /note="confers resistance to ampicillin, carbenicillin, and
                     related antibiotics"
                     /translation="MSIQHFRVALIPFFAAFCLPVFAHPETLVKVKDAEDQLGARVGYI
                     ELDLNSGKILESFRPEERFPMMSTFKVLLCGAVLSRIDAGQEQLGRRIHYSQNDLVEYS
                     PVTEKHLTDGMTVRELCSAAITMSDNTAANLLLTTIGGPKELTAFLHNMGDHVTRLDRW
                     EPELNEAIPNDERDTTMPVAMATTLRKLLTGELLTLASRQQLIDWMEADKVAGPLLRSA
                     LPAGWFIADKSGAGERGSRGIIAALGPDGKPSRIVVIYTTGSQATMDERNRQIAEIGAS
                     LIKHW"
     primer_bind     complement(1119..1138)
                     /label=Amp-R
                     /note="Ampicillin resistance gene, reverse primer"
     rep_origin      1932..2520
                     /direction=RIGHT
                     /label=ori
                     /note="high-copy-number ColE1/pMB1/pBR322/pUC origin of
                     replication"
     primer_bind     2421..2440
                     /label=pBR322ori-F
                     /note="pBR322 origin, forward primer"
     primer_bind     2674..2691
                     /label=L4440
                     /note="L4440 vector, forward primer"
ORIGIN
        1 tccccgcgcg ttggccgatt cattaatcac tctgtggttc agaagacatt gtgttaactt
       61 taagaaggag atataccatg gagaccgcag ctggcacgac aggtttcccg actggaaagc
      121 gggcagtgag cgcaacgcaa ttaatgtgag ttagctcact cattaggcac cccaggcttt
      181 acactttatg cttccggctc gtatgttgtg tggaattgtg agcggataac aatttcacac
      241 aggaaacagc tatgaccatg attacgccaa gcttgcatgc ctgcaggtcg actctagagg
      301 atccccgggt accgagctcg aattcactgg ccgtcgtttt acaacgtcgt gactgggaaa
      361 accctggcgt tacccaactt aatcgccttg cagcacatcc ccctttcgcc agctggcgta
      421 atagcgaaga ggcccgcacc gatcgccctt cccaacagtt gcgcagcctg aatggcgaat
      481 ggcgcctgat gcggtatttt ctccttacgc atctgtgcgg tatttcacac cgcatatggt
      541 gcactctcag tacaatctgc tctgatgccg cataaggtct cagcttgagc ttgtcttcta
      601 agccagcccc gacacccgcc aacacccgct gacgcgccct gacgggcttg tctgctcccg
      661 gcatccgctt acagacaagc tgtgacccac gaagtgagtg gacgaaaggg cctcgtgata
      721 cgcctatttt tataggttaa tgtcatgata ataatggttt cttagacgtc aggtggcact
      781 tttcggggaa atgtgcgcgg aacccctatt tgtttatttt tctaaataca ttcaaatatg
      841 tatccgctca tgagacaata accctgataa atgcttcaat aatattgaaa aaggaagagt
      901 atgagtattc aacatttccg tgtcgccctt attccctttt ttgcggcatt ttgccttcct
      961 gtttttgctc acccagaaac gctggtgaaa gtaaaagatg ctgaagatca gttgggtgca
     1021 cgagtgggtt acatcgaact ggatctcaac agcggtaaga tccttgagag ttttcgcccc
     1081 gaagaacgtt ttccaatgat gagcactttt aaagttctgc tatgtggcgc ggtattatcc
     1141 cgtattgacg ccgggcaaga gcaactcggt cgccgcatac actattctca gaatgacttg
     1201 gttgagtact caccagtcac agaaaagcat cttacggatg gcatgacagt aagagaatta
     1261 tgcagtgctg ccataaccat gagtgataac actgcggcca acttacttct gacaacgatc
     1321 ggaggaccga aggagctaac cgcttttttg cacaacatgg gggatcatgt aactcgcctt
     1381 gatcgttggg aaccggagct gaatgaagcc ataccaaacg acgagcgtga caccacgatg
     1441 cctgtagcaa tggcaacaac gttgcgcaaa ctattaactg gcgaactact tactctagct
     1501 tcccggcaac aattaataga ctggatggag gcggataaag ttgcaggacc acttctgcgc
     1561 tcggcccttc cggctggctg gtttattgct gataaatctg gagccggtga gcgtggttct
     1621 cgcggtatca ttgcagcact ggggccagat ggtaagccct cccgtatcgt agttatctac
     1681 acgacgggga gtcaggcaac tatggatgaa cgaaatagac agatcgctga gataggtgcc
     1741 tcactgatta agcattggta actgtcagac caagtttact catatatact ttagattgat
     1801 ttaaaacttc atttttaatt taaaaggatc taggtgaaga tcctttttga taatctcatg
     1861 accaaaatcc cttaacgtga gttttcgttc cactgagcgt cagaccccgt agaaaagatc
     1921 aaaggatctt cttgagatcc tttttttctg cgcgtaatct gctgcttgca aacaaaaaaa
     1981 ccaccgctac cagcggtggt ttgtttgccg gatcaagagc taccaactct ttttccgaag
     2041 gtaactggct tcagcagagc gcagatacca aatactgttc ttctagtgta gccgtagtta
     2101 ggccaccact tcaagaactc tgtagcaccg cctacatacc tcgctctgct aatcctgtta
     2161 ccagtggctg ctgccagtgg cgataagtcg tgtcttaccg ggttggactc aagacgatag
     2221 ttaccggata aggcgcagcg gtcgggctga acggggggtt cgtgcacaca gcccagcttg
     2281 gagcgaacga cctacaccga actgagatac ctacagcgtg agctatgaga aagcgccacg
     2341 cttcccgaag ggagaaaggc ggacaggtat ccggtaagcg gcagggtcgg aacaggagag
     2401 cgcacgaggg agcttccagg gggaaacgcc tggtatcttt atagtcctgt cgggtttcgc
     2461 cacctctgac ttgagcgtcg atttttgtga tgctcgtcag gggggcggag cctatggaaa
     2521 aacgccagca acgcggcctt tttacggttc ctggcctttt gctggccttt tgctcacatg
     2581 ttctttcctg cgttatcccc tgattctgtg gataaccgta ttaccgcctt tgagtgagct
     2641 gataccgctc gccgcagccg aacgaccgag cgcagcgagt cagtgagcga ggaagcggat
     2701 gagcgcccaa tacgcaaacc gcctc
//
