Features (pLannotate 1.2.2; 12 found; start..end, strand, type, name):
    198..302     +  promoter       AmpR promoter: bla
    303..1163    +  CDS            AmpR: β-lactamase; bla; confers resistance to ampicillin, carbenicillin, and related antibiotics
   1334..1922    +  rep_origin     ori: high-copy-number ColE1/pMB1/pBR322/pUC origin of replication
   2105..2154    +  CDS            lacI (fragment): lac repressor; lacI; The lac repressor binds to the lac operator to inhibit transcription in E. coli. This inhibition can be relieved by adding lactose or isopropyl-β-D-thiogalactopyranoside (IPTG).
   2181..2198    +  RBS            RBS (fragment): efficient ribosome binding site from bacteriophage T7 gene 10 (Olins and Rangwala, 1989)
   2214..2256    +  CDS            lacI (fragment): lac repressor; lacI; The lac repressor binds to the lac operator to inhibit transcription in E. coli. This inhibition can be relieved by adding lactose or isopropyl-β-D-thiogalactopyranoside (IPTG).
   2269..2290    +  protein_bind   CAP binding site: CAP binding activates transcription in the presence of cAMP. E. coli catabolite activator protein
   2305..2335    +  promoter       lac promoter: promoter for the E. coli lac operon
   2343..2359    +  protein_bind   lac operator: The lac repressor binds to the lac operator to inhibit transcription in E. coli. This inhibition can be relieved by adding lactose or isopropyl-β-D-thiogalactopyranoside (IPTG). lac repressor encoded by lacI
   2396..2452    -  misc_feature   MCS: pUC18/19 multiple cloning site
   2449..2606    +  CDS            lacZα (fragment): LacZα fragment of β-galactosidase; lacZ fragment
   2612..2701    -  misc_feature   bom (fragment): basis of mobility region from pBR322
>Addgene plasmid #104654 | pUG-TP6 | depositor full sequence | sequence record 198483 | Full Sequence
TAAGCCAGCCCCGACACCCGCCAACACCCGCTGACGCGCCCTGACGGGCTTGTCTGCTCCCGGCATCCGC
TTACAGACAAGCTGTGACCCACGAAGTGAGTGGACGAAAGGGCCTCGTGATACGCCTATTTTTATAGGTT
AATGTCATGATAATAATGGTTTCTTAGACGTCAGGTGGCACTTTTCGGGGAAATGTGCGCGGAACCCCTA
TTTGTTTATTTTTCTAAATACATTCAAATATGTATCCGCTCATGAGACAATAACCCTGATAAATGCTTCA
ATAATATTGAAAAAGGAAGAGTATGAGTATTCAACATTTCCGTGTCGCCCTTATTCCCTTTTTTGCGGCA
TTTTGCCTTCCTGTTTTTGCTCACCCAGAAACGCTGGTGAAAGTAAAAGATGCTGAAGATCAGTTGGGTG
CACGAGTGGGTTACATCGAACTGGATCTCAACAGCGGTAAGATCCTTGAGAGTTTTCGCCCCGAAGAACG
TTTTCCAATGATGAGCACTTTTAAAGTTCTGCTATGTGGCGCGGTATTATCCCGTATTGACGCCGGGCAA
GAGCAACTCGGTCGCCGCATACACTATTCTCAGAATGACTTGGTTGAGTACTCACCAGTCACAGAAAAGC
ATCTTACGGATGGCATGACAGTAAGAGAATTATGCAGTGCTGCCATAACCATGAGTGATAACACTGCGGC
CAACTTACTTCTGACAACGATCGGAGGACCGAAGGAGCTAACCGCTTTTTTGCACAACATGGGGGATCAT
GTAACTCGCCTTGATCGTTGGGAACCGGAGCTGAATGAAGCCATACCAAACGACGAGCGTGACACCACGA
TGCCTGTAGCAATGGCAACAACGTTGCGCAAACTATTAACTGGCGAACTACTTACTCTAGCTTCCCGGCA
ACAATTAATAGACTGGATGGAGGCGGATAAAGTTGCAGGACCACTTCTGCGCTCGGCCCTTCCGGCTGGC
TGGTTTATTGCTGATAAATCTGGAGCCGGTGAGCGTGGTTCTCGCGGTATCATTGCAGCACTGGGGCCAG
ATGGTAAGCCCTCCCGTATCGTAGTTATCTACACGACGGGGAGTCAGGCAACTATGGATGAACGAAATAG
ACAGATCGCTGAGATAGGTGCCTCACTGATTAAGCATTGGTAACTGTCAGACCAAGTTTACTCATATATA
CTTTAGATTGATTTAAAACTTCATTTTTAATTTAAAAGGATCTAGGTGAAGATCCTTTTTGATAATCTCA
TGACCAAAATCCCTTAACGTGAGTTTTCGTTCCACTGAGCGTCAGACCCCGTAGAAAAGATCAAAGGATC
TTCTTGAGATCCTTTTTTTCTGCGCGTAATCTGCTGCTTGCAAACAAAAAAACCACCGCTACCAGCGGTG
GTTTGTTTGCCGGATCAAGAGCTACCAACTCTTTTTCCGAAGGTAACTGGCTTCAGCAGAGCGCAGATAC
CAAATACTGTCCTTCTAGTGTAGCCGTAGTTAGGCCACCACTTCAAGAACTCTGTAGCACCGCCTACATA
CCTCGCTCTGCTAATCCTGTTACCAGTGGCTGCTGCCAGTGGCGATAAGTCGTGTCTTACCGGGTTGGAC
TCAAGACGATAGTTACCGGATAAGGCGCAGCGGTCGGGCTGAACGGGGGGTTCGTGCACACAGCCCAGCT
TGGAGCGAACGACCTACACCGAACTGAGATACCTACAGCGTGAGCTATGAGAAAGCGCCACGCTTCCCGA
AGGGAGAAAGGCGGACAGGTATCCGGTAAGCGGCAGGGTCGGAACAGGAGAGCGCACGAGGGAGCTTCCA
GGGGGAAACGCCTGGTATCTTTATAGTCCTGTCGGGTTTCGCCACCTCTGACTTGAGCGTCGATTTTTGT
GATGCTCGTCAGGGGGGCGGAGCCTATGGAAAAACGCCAGCAACGCGGCCTTTTTACGGTTCCTGGCCTT
TTGCTGGCCTTTTGCTCACATGTTCTTTCCTGCGTTATCCCCTGATTCTGTGGATAACCGTATTACCGCC
TTTGAGTGAGCTGATACCGCTCGCCGCAGCCGAACGACCGAGCGCAGCGAGTCAGTGAGCGAGGAAGCGG
ATGAGCGCCCAATACGCAAACCGCCTCTCCCCGCGCGTTGGCCGATTCATTAATCACTCTGTGGTTCAGA
AGACATTGTGTTAACTTTAAGAAGGAGATATACCATGGAGACCGCAGCTGGCACGACAGGTTTCCCGACT
GGAAAGCGGGCAGTGAGCGCAACGCAATTAATGTGAGTTAGCTCACTCATTAGGCACCCCAGGCTTTACA
CTTTATGCTTCCGGCTCGTATGTTGTGTGGAATTGTGAGCGGATAACAATTTCACACAGGAAACAGCTAT
GACCATGATTACGCCAAGCTTGCATGCCTGCAGGTCGACTCTAGAGGATCCCCGGGTACCGAGCTCGAAT
TCACTGGCCGTCGTTTTACAACGTCGTGACTGGGAAAACCCTGGCGTTACCCAACTTAATCGCCTTGCAG
CACATCCCCCTTTCGCCAGCTGGCGTAATAGCGAAGAGGCCCGCACCGATCGCCCTTCCCAACAGTTGCG
CAGCCTGAATGGCGAATGGCGCCTGATGCGGTATTTTCTCCTTACGCATCTGTGCGGTATTTCACACCGC
ATATGGTGCACTCTCAGTACAATCTGCTCTGATGCCGCATAAGGTCTCAGCTTGAGCTTGTCTTC
